Addgene plasmid #142737: TFORF1142
Purpose: Lentiviral vector for overexpressing transcription factor ORFs with unique 24-bp barcodes. Barcodes facilitate identification of transcription factors in pooled screens.
Depositing lab: Feng Zhang. Depositing organization: Broad Institute. Publication: A transcription factor atlas of directed differentiation. Joung J, Ma S, Tay T, Geiger-Schuller KR, Kirchgatterer PC, Verdine VK, Guo B, Arias-Garcia MA, Allen WE, Singh A, Kuksenko O, Abudayyeh OO, Gootenberg JS, Fu Z, Macrae RK, Buenrostro JD, Regev A, Zhang F. Cell. 2023 Jan 5;186(1):209-229.e26. doi: 10.1016/j.cell.2022.11.026. PubMed 36608654.
Backbone
  Vector backbone: pLX_TRC317
  Backbone manufacturer: Broad Institute Genetic Perturbation Platform
  Backbone size w/o insert (bp): 8264
  Vector type: Mammalian Expression, Lentiviral
  Selectable markers: Puromycin
Growth in bacteria
  Bacterial resistance: Ampicillin, 100 μg/mL
  Growth temperature: 30°C
  Growth strain: NEB Stable
  Copy number: High Copy
Gene/Insert
  Gene/Insert name: HMBOX1
  Species: H. sapiens (human)
  Insert size (bp): 1433
  Entrez Gene: HMBOX1 (a.k.a. HNF1LA, HOT1, PBHNF, TAH1)
  Promoter: EF1a
  Cloning method: Unknown
  Sequencing primers: 5′ GGGTGGAGACTGAAGTTAGGCCAG; 3′ CACATAGCGTAAAAGGAGCAACATAG
Terms and licenses: Academic/Nonprofit Terms; Industry Terms: Not Available to Industry
Depositor comments: XM_005273635,ENST00000524238 . The transcription factor ORF portion of this plasmid was synthesized by Genewiz. Please test multiple small colonies in case of plasmid recombination. To make this collection available in a timely manner, a portion of this collection was not fully sequenced by Addgene. If an Addgene verified full plasmid sequence is not available, please contact us prior to placing an order to request the full sequence.
How to cite: TFORF1142 was a gift from Feng Zhang (Addgene plasmid # 142737 ; http://n2t.net/addgene:142737 ; RRID:Addgene_142737)
