[The description below was written by a language model from this plasmid's Addgene catalogue record and pLannotate feature annotations shown in this document.]
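Description:
TFORF1142 is a lentiviral mammalian expression plasmid built on the pLX_TRC317 backbone and carrying the human transcription factor HMBOX1 (also known as HOT1, HNF1LA, PBHNF or TAH1). It belongs to a barcoded collection of transcription factor ORFs in which each construct carries a unique 24-bp barcode, so that the factor expressed in a given cell can be identified in pooled overexpression screens. The sequenced record is about 9.7 kb. In bacteria the plasmid replicates from a high-copy ColE1/pUC-type origin and is selected through the β-lactamase (AmpR) gene. An f1 origin and remnants of a lac/lacZα cloning region flanked by T3 and T7 promoters are also present in the backbone. The depositor warns that the plasmid can recombine, as is common for LTR-containing vectors.

The viral portion has a third-generation, self-inactivating layout. An RSV promoter drives a truncated HIV-1 5' LTR, followed by the Ψ packaging signal with a partial gag sequence and the Rev response element, and the genome ends in a ΔU3 3' LTR with an SV40 polyadenylation signal downstream. Within the transfer region, an SV40 early promoter/origin segment drives puromycin N-acetyltransferase for selection of transduced cells. A cPPT/CTS element that aids nuclear import precedes the main cassette. In that cassette, the strong constitutive EF-1α promoter drives the synthesized HMBOX1 ORF, and a WPRE follows to enhance transcript stability and expression. The barcode itself is not annotated in the feature table. A short U6 promoter fragment is annotated between the ORF and the WPRE, but the record does not state its function. Short SV40 small t, Rev and lacI fragments also appear among the annotations and seem to be incidental matches rather than functional parts.
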