Features (pLannotate 1.2.2; 31 found; start..end, strand, type, name):
      5..231     +  promoter       RSV promoter: Rous sarcoma virus enhancer/promoter
    232..412     +  LTR            5' LTR (truncated): truncated 5' long terminal repeat (LTR) from HIV-1
    459..584     +  misc_feature   HIV-1 Ψ: packaging signal of human immunodeficiency virus type 1
    568..931     +  CDS            HIV-1 gag (fragment): gag protein from human immunodeficiency virus 1; gag
   1077..1310    +  misc_feature   RRE: The Rev response element (RRE) of HIV-1 allows for Rev-dependent mRNA export from the nucleus to the cytoplasm.
   1687..1713    +  CDS            Rev (fragment): human immunodeficiency virus 1 (HIV-1) Rev protein; rev; enhances nuclear export of unspliced and incompletely spliced viral mRNAs
   1720..1743    +  promoter       SV40 promoter (fragment): SV40 early promoter
   1744..1815    +  promoter       SV40 promoter (fragment): SV40 enhancer and early promoter
   1839..1974    +  rep_origin     SV40 ori: SV40 origin of replication
   2020..2616    +  CDS            PuroR (fragment): puromycin N-acetyltransferase; pac from Streptomyces; confers resistance to puromycin
   2665..2782    +  misc_feature   cPPT/CTS: central polypurine tract and central termination sequence of HIV-1
   2847..2913    +  CDS            small t antigen (fragment): SV40 (simian virus 40) small t antigen
   2920..4098    +  promoter       EF-1α promoter: strong constitutive promoter for human elongation factor EF-1α
   4115..5443    +  CDS            HMBOX1: HMBX1_HUMAN - Also known as HOT1 From Homo sapiens (Human).
   5459..5512    +  promoter       U6 promoter (fragment): RNA polymerase III promoter for human U6 snRNA
   5554..6142    +  misc_feature   WPRE: woodchuck hepatitis virus posttranscriptional regulatory element
   6193..6212    +  misc_feature   cPPT/CTS (fragment): central polypurine tract and central termination sequence of HIV-1
   6214..6447    +  LTR            3' LTR (ΔU3): self-inactivating 3' long terminal repeat (LTR) from HIV-1
   6525..6646    +  polyA_signal   SV40 poly(A) signal: SV40 polyadenylation signal
   6686..6821    +  rep_origin     SV40 ori: SV40 origin of replication
   6842..6860    -  promoter       T7 promoter: promoter for bacteriophage T7 RNA polymerase
   6868..7023    +  CDS            lacZα (fragment): LacZα fragment of β-galactosidase; lacZ fragment
   7028..7456    +  rep_origin     f1 ori (sequence partly withheld): f1 bacteriophage origin of replication; arrow indicates direction of (+) strand synthesis
   7509..7613    +  promoter       AmpR promoter: bla
   7614..8474    +  CDS            AmpR: β-lactamase; bla; confers resistance to ampicillin, carbenicillin, and related antibiotics
   8645..9233    +  rep_origin     ori: high-copy-number ColE1/pMB1/pBR322/pUC origin of replication
   9416..9508    +  CDS            lacI (fragment): lac repressor; lacI; The lac repressor binds to the lac operator to inhibit transcription in E. coli. This inhibition can be relieved by adding lactose or isopropyl-β-D-thiogalactopyranoside (IPTG).
   9521..9542    +  protein_bind   CAP binding site: CAP binding activates transcription in the presence of cAMP. E. coli catabolite activator protein
   9557..9587    +  promoter       lac promoter: promoter for the E. coli lac operon
   9595..9611    +  protein_bind   lac operator: The lac repressor binds to the lac operator to inhibit transcription in E. coli. This inhibition can be relieved by adding lactose or isopropyl-β-D-thiogalactopyranoside (IPTG). lac repressor encoded by lacI
   9656..9674    +  promoter       T3 promoter: promoter for bacteriophage T3 RNA polymerase
>Addgene plasmid #142737 | TFORF1142 | addgene full sequence | sequence record 462891 | Addgene NGS Result
TTAATGTAGTCTTATGCAATACTCTTGTAGTCTTGCAACATGGTAACGATGAGTTAGCAACATGCCTTAC
AAGGAGAGAAAAAGCACCGTGCATGCCGATTGGTGGAAGTAAGGTGGTACGATCGTGCCTTATTAGGAAG
GCAACAGACGGGTCTGACATGGATTGGACGAACCACTGAATTGCCGCATTGCAGAGATATTGTATTTAAG
TGCCTAGCTCGATACATAAACGGGTCTCTCTGGTTAGACCAGATCTGAGCCTGGGAGCTCTCTGGCTAAC
TAGGGAACCCACTGCTTAAGCCTCAATAAAGCTTGCCTTGAGTGCTTCAAGTAGTGTGTGCCCGTCTGTT
GTGTGACTCTGGTAACTAGAGATCCCTCAGACCCTTTTAGTCAGTGTGGAAAATCTCTAGCAGTGGCGCC
CGAACAGGGACTTGAAAGCGAAAGGGAAACCAGAGGAGCTCTCTCGACGCAGGACTCGGCTTGCTGAAGC
GCGCACGGCAAGAGGCGAGGGGCGGCGACTGGTGAGTACGCCAAAAATTTTGACTAGCGGAGGCTAGAAG
GAGAGAGATGGGTGCGAGAGCGTCAGTATTAAGCGGGGGAGAATTAGATCGCGATGGGAAAAAATTCGGT
TAAGGCCAGGGGGAAAGAAAAAATATAAATTAAAACATATAGTATGGGCAAGCAGGGAGCTAGAACGATT
CGCAGTTAATCCTGGCCTGTTAGAAACATCAGAAGGCTGTAGACAAATACTGGGACAGCTACAACCATCC
CTTCAGACAGGATCAGAAGAACTTAGATCATTATATAATACAGTAGCAACCCTCTATTGTGTGCATCAAA
GGATAGAGATAAAAGACACCAAGGAAGCTTTAGACAAGATAGAGGAAGAGCAAAACAAAAGTAAGACCAC
CGCACAGCAAGCGGCCGCTGATCTTCAGACCTGGAGGAGGAGATATGAGGGACAATTGGAGAAGTGAATT
ATATAAATATAAAGTAGTAAAAATTGAACCATTAGGAGTAGCACCCACCAAGGCAAAGAGAAGAGTGGTG
CAGAGAGAAAAAAGAGCAGTGGGAATAGGAGCTTTGTTCCTTGGGTTCTTGGGAGCAGCAGGAAGCACTA
TGGGCGCAGCGTCAATGACGCTGACGGTACAGGCCAGACAATTATTGTCTGGTATAGTGCAGCAGCAGAA
CAATTTGCTGAGGGCTATTGAGGCGCAACAGCATCTGTTGCAACTCACAGTCTGGGGCATCAAGCAGCTC
CAGGCAAGAATCCTGGCTGTGGAAAGATACCTAAAGGATCAACAGCTCCTGGGGATTTGGGGTTGCTCTG
GAAAACTCATTTGCACCACTGCTGTGCCTTGGAATGCTAGTTGGAGTAATAAATCTCTGGAACAGATTTG
GAATCACACGACCTGGATGGAGTGGGACAGAGAAATTAACAATTACACAAGCTTAATACACTCCTTAATT
GAAGAATCGCAAAACCAGCAAGAAAAGAATGAACAAGAATTATTGGAATTAGATAAATGGGCAAGTTTGT
GGAATTGGTTTAACATAACAAATTGGCTGTGGTATATAAAATTATTCATAATGATAGTAGGAGGCTTGGT
AGGTTTAAGAATAGTTTTTGCTGTACTTTCTATAGTGAATAGAGTTAGGCAGGGATATTCACCATTATCG
TTTCAGACCCACCTCCCAACCCCGAGGGGACCCATGCATTGCATCTCAATTAGTCAGCAACCAGGTGTGG
AAAGTCCCCAGGCTCCCCAGCAGGCAGAAGTATGCAAAGCATGCGTCTCAATTAGTCAGCAACCATAGTC
CCGCCCCTAACTCCGCCCATCCCGCCCCTAACTCCGCCCAGTTCCGCCCATTCTCCGCCCCATGGCTGAC
TAATTTTTTTTATTTATGCAGAGGCCGAGGCCGCCTCGGCCTCTGAGCTATTCCAGAAGTAGTGAGGAGG
CTTTTTTGGAGGCCTAGGCTTTTGCAAAAAGCTTTCTAGAGGTACCACCGGAGCTTACCATGACCGAGTA
CAAGCCCACGGTGCGCCTCGCCACCCGCGACGACGTCCCCAGGGCCGTACGCACCCTCGCCGCCGCGTTC
GCCGACTACCCCGCCACGCGCCACACCGTCGATCCGGACCGCCACATCGAGCGGGTCACCGAGCTGCAAG
AACTCTTCCTCACGCGCGTCGGGCTCGACATCGGCAAGGTGTGGGTCGCGGACGACGGCGCCGCCGTGGC
GGTCTGGACCACGCCGGAGAGCGTCGAAGCGGGGGCGGTGTTCGCCGAGATCGGCCCGCGCATGGCCGAG
TTGAGCGGTTCCCGGCTGGCCGCGCAGCAACAGATGGAAGGCCTCCTGGCGCCGCACCGGCCCAAGGAGC
CCGCGTGGTTCCTGGCCACCGTCGGCGTCTCGCCCGACCACCAGGGCAAGGGTCTGGGCAGCGCCGTCGT
GCTCCCCGGAGTGGAGGCGGCCGAGCGCGCCGGGGTGCCCGCCTTCCTGGAGACCTCCGCGCCCCGCAAC
CTCCCCTTCTACGAGCGGCTCGGCTTCACCGTCACCGCCGACGTCGAGGTGCCCGAAGGACCGCGCACCT
GGTGCATGACCCGCAAGCCCGGTGCCAGTTAACGAATTCTAGATCTTGAGACAAATGGCAGTATTCATCC
ACAATTTTAAAAGAAAAGGGGGGATTGGGGGGTACAGTGCAGGGGAAAGAATAGTAGACATAATAGCAAC
AGACATACAAACTAAAGAATTACAAAAACAAATTACAAAAATTCAAAATTTTCGGGTTTATTACAGGGAC
AGCAGAGATCCACTTTGGCGCCGGCTCGAGGCCTGCAGGTGCAAAGATGGATAAAGTTTTAAACAGAGAG
GAATCTTTGCAGCTAATGGACCTTCTAGGTCTTGAAAGGAGTGGGAATTGGCTCCGGTGCCCGTCAGTGG
GCAGAGCGCACATCGCCCACAGTCCCCGAGAAGTTGGGGGGAGGGGTCGGCAATTGAACCGGTGCCTAGA
GAAGGTGGCGCGGGGTAAACTGGGAAAGTGATGTCGTGTACTGGCTCCGCCTTTTTCCCGAGGGTGGGGG
AGAACCGTATATAAGTGCAGTAGTCGCCGTGAACGTTCTTTTTCGCAACGGGTTTGCCGCCAGAACACAG
GTAAGTGCCGTGTGTGGTTCCCGCGGGCCTGGCCTCTTTACGGGTTATGGCCCTTGCGTGCCTTGAATTA
CTTCCACCTGGCTGCAGTACGTGATTCTTGATCCCGAGCTTCGGGTTGGAAGTGGGTGGGAGAGTTCGAG
GCCTTGCGCTTAAGGAGCCCCTTCGCCTCGTGCTTGAGTTGAGGCCTGGCCTGGGCGCTGGGGCCGCCGC
GTGCGAATCTGGTGGCACCTTCGCGCCTGTCTCGCTGCTTTCGATAAGTCTCTAGCCATTTAAAATTTTT
GATGACCTGCTGCGACGCTTTTTTTCTGGCAAGATAGTCTTGTAAATGCGGGCCAAGATCTGCACACTGG
TATTTCGGTTTTTGGGGCCGCGGGCGGCGACGGGGCCCGTGCGTCCCAGCGCACATGTTCGGCGAGGCGG
GGCCTGCGAGCGCGGCCACCGAGAATCGGACGGGGGTAGTCTCAAGCTGGCCGGCCTGCTCTGGTGCCTG
GCCTCGCGCCGCCGTGTATCGCCCCGCCCTGGGCGGCAAGGCTGGCCCGGTCGGCACCAGTTGCGTGAGC
GGAAAGATGGCCGCTTCCCGGCCCTGCTGCAGGGAGCTCAAAATGGAGGACGCGGCGCTCGGGAGAGCGG
GCGGGTGAGTCACCCACACAAAGGAAAAGGGCCTTTCCGTCCTCAGCCGTCGCTTCATGTGACTCCACGG
AGTACCGGGCGCCGTCCAGGCACCTCGATTAGTTCTCGAGCTTTTGGAGTACGTCGTCTTTAGGTTGGGG
GGAGGGGTTTTATGCGATGGAGTTTCCCCACACTGAGTGGGTGGAGACTGAAGTTAGGCCAGCTTGGCAC
TTGATGTAATTCTCCTTGGAATTTGCCCTTTTTGAGTTTGGATCTTGGTTCATTCTCAAGCCTCAGACAG
TGGTTCAAAGTTTTTTTCTTCCATTTCAGGTGTCGTGAGGCTAGCACCGCCACCATGCTTAGTTCCTTTC
CAGTGGTTTTGCTGGAAACCATGTCTCATTATACAGATGAACCCAGATTTACCATAGAGCAGATAGATCT
GCTTCAGCGACTTCGGCGTACTGGAATGACTAAACATGAAATTCTCCATGCCTTGGAAACTTTGGACCGT
CTTGATCAAGAGCATAGTGACAAGTTTGGAAGAAGGTCCAGCTATGGAGGAAGTTCATATGGGAATAGTA
CTAACAATGTCCCAGCATCTTCCTCTACAGCTACAGCTTCCACACAGACGCAGCATTCGGGAATGTCCCC
GTCACCTAGCAACAGTTATGATACTTCCCCACAGCCTTGCACTACCAATCAAAATGGGAGGGAGAATAAT
GAGCGATTATCTACATCCAATGGAAAGATGTCACCAACTCGCTACCATGCAAACAGCATGGGTCAGAGGT
CATACAGTTTTGAAGCCTCAGAAGAGGACCTAGATGTAGATGATAAAGTGGAAGAATTAATGAGGAGGGA
CAGCAGTGTGATAAAAGAGGAAATCAAAGCCTTTCTTGCCAATCGGAGGATTTCCCAAGCAGTTGTTGCA
CAGGTAACAGGTATCAGTCAGAGCCGGATCTCTCATTGGCTGTTGCAGCAGGGATCAGACCTGAGTGAAC
AGAAGAAAAGAGCATTTTACCGATGGTATCAACTTGAGAAGACAAACCCTGGCGCTACACTAAGTATGAG
ACCAGCCCCCATTCCAATAGAGGACCCTGAATGGAGACAAACGCCTCCCCCAGTCTCTGCCACATCTGGT
ACTTTCCGACTGCGACGAGGGAGTCGATTTACCTGGAGAAAGGAGTGCCTGGCTGTTATGGAAAGTTACT
TCAATGAGAATCAATACCCAGATGAAGCAAAGAGGGAAGAAATTGCAAACGCTTGCAATGCAGTTATACA
GAAGCCAGGCAAAAAGCTGTCAGATCTGGAAAGAGTTACCTCCCTGAAAGTATATAATTGGTTTGCTAAC
AGAAGGAAGGAGATCAAGAGGAGAGCCAATATTGCAGCAATCCTGGAGAGTCATGGGATAGATGTGCAGA
GTCCAGGAGGCCACTCAAACAGTGATGATGTCGACGGGAATGACTACTCTGAGCAGGATACTTGGCAAGT
ACGCAATGGGGAGGAGGAGGAGGGAAGAAGTTCAGAGGGAGGCAGAGAAGCAGAGAAGGATGACAGTACG
AGCCATAGTGACCACCAAGACCCCATCTCATTAGCTGTGGAAATGGCAGCAGTCAACCACACTATCTTGG
CATTGGCCCGACAAGGAGCCAACGAAATCAAGACAGAGGCCCTGGATGATGACTAGTAATGAACTAGTCC
GTAACTTGAAAGTATTTCGATTTCTTGGCTTTATATATCTTGTGGAAAGGACGAGGGTTGCGATAAACTG
TTACACCCACGCGTTAAGTCGACAATCAACCTCTGGATTACAAAATTTGTGAAAGATTGACTGGTATTCT
TAACTATGTTGCTCCTTTTACGCTATGTGGATACGCTGCTTTAATGCCTTTGTATCATGCTATTGCTTCC
CGTATGGCTTTCATTTTCTCCTCCTTGTATAAATCCTGGTTGCTGTCTCTTTATGAGGAGTTGTGGCCCG
TTGTCAGGCAACGTGGCGTGGTGTGCACTGTGTTTGCTGACGCAACCCCCACTGGTTGGGGCATTGCCAC
CACCTGTCAGCTCCTTTCCGGGACTTTCGCTTTCCCCCTCCCTATTGCCACGGCGGAACTCATCGCCGCC
TGCCTTGCCCGCTGCTGGACAGGGGCTCGGCTGTTGGGCACTGACAATTCCGTGGTGTTGTCGGGGAAAT
CATCGTCCTTTCCTTGGCTGCTCGCCTGTGTTGCCACCTGGATTCTGCGCGGGACGTCCTTCTGCTACGT
CCCTTCGGCCCTCAATCCAGCGGACCTTCCTTCCCGCGGCCTGCTGCCGGCTCTGCGGCCTCTTCCGCGT
CTTCGCCTTCGCCCTCAGACGAGTCGGATCTCCCTTTGGGCCGCCTCCCCGCGTCGACTTTAAGACCAAT
GACTTACAAGGCAGCTGTAGATCTTAGCCACTTTTTAAAAGAAAAGGGGGGACTGGAAGGGCTAATTCAC
TCCCAACGAAGACAAGATCTGCTTTTTGCTTGTACTGGGTCTCTCTGGTTAGACCAGATCTGAGCCTGGG
AGCTCTCTGGCTAACTAGGGAACCCACTGCTTAAGCCTCAATAAAGCTTGCCTTGAGTGCTTCAAGTAGT
GTGTGCCCGTCTGTTGTGTGACTCTGGTAACTAGAGATCCCTCAGACCCTTTTAGTCAGTGTGGAAAATC
TCTAGCAGTACGTATAGTAGTTCATGTCATCTTATTATTCAGTATTTATAACTTGCAAAGAAATGAATAT
CAGAGAGTGAGAGGAACTTGTTTATTGCAGCTTATAATGGTTACAAATAAAGCAATAGCATCACAAATTT
CACAAATAAAGCATTTTTTTCACTGCATTCTAGTTGTGGTTTGTCCAAACTCATCAATGTATCTTATCAT
GTCTGGCTCTAGCTATCCCGCCCCTAACTCCGCCCATCCCGCCCCTAACTCCGCCCAGTTCCGCCCATTC
TCCGCCCCATGGCTGACTAATTTTTTTTATTTATGCAGAGGCCGAGGCCGCCTCGGCCTCTGAGCTATTC
CAGAAGTAGTGAGGAGGCTTTTTTGGAGGCCTAGGGACGTACCCAATTCGCCCTATAGTGAGTCGTATTA
CGCGCGCTCACTGGCCGTCGTTTTACAACGTCGTGACTGGGAAAACCCTGGCGTTACCCAACTTAATCGC
CTTGCAGCACATCCCCCTTTCGCCAGCTGGCGTAATAGCGAAGAGGCCCGCACCGATCGCCCTTCCCAAC
AGTTGCGCAGCCTGAATGGCGAATGGG
[124 nt withheld, positions 7028-7151]
C
[91 nt withheld, positions 7153-7243]
A
[49 nt withheld, positions 7245-7293]
CCTTTGACGTTGGAGTCCACGTTCTTT
[37 nt withheld, positions 7321-7357]
ACCCTATCTCGGTCTATTCTTTTGATTTATAAGGGATTTTGCCGATTTCGGCCTATTGGTTAAAAAATGA
GCTGATTTAACAAAAATTTAACGCGAATTTTAACAAAATATTAACGCTTACAATTTAGGTGGCACTTTTC
GGGGAAATGTGCGCGGAACCCCTATTTGTTTATTTTTCTAAATACATTCAAATATGTATCCGCTCATGAG
ACAATAACCCTGATAAATGCTTCAATAATATTGAAAAAGGAAGAGTATGAGTATTCAACATTTCCGTGTC
GCCCTTATTCCCTTTTTTGCGGCATTTTGCCTTCCTGTTTTTGCTCACCCAGAAACGCTGGTGAAAGTAA
AAGATGCTGAAGATCAGTTGGGTGCACGAGTGGGTTACATCGAACTGGATCTCAACAGCGGTAAGATCCT
TGAGAGTTTTCGCCCCGAAGAACGTTTTCCAATGATGAGCACTTTTAAAGTTCTGCTATGTGGCGCGGTA
TTATCCCGTATTGACGCCGGGCAAGAGCAACTCGGTCGCCGCATACACTATTCTCAGAATGACTTGGTTG
AGTACTCACCAGTCACAGAAAAGCATCTTACGGATGGCATGACAGTAAGAGAATTATGCAGTGCTGCCAT
AACCATGAGTGATAACACTGCGGCCAACTTACTTCTGACAACGATCGGAGGACCGAAGGAGCTAACCGCT
TTTTTGCACAACATGGGGGATCATGTAACTCGCCTTGATCGTTGGGAACCGGAGCTGAATGAAGCCATAC
CAAACGACGAGCGTGACACCACGATGCCTGTAGCAATGGCAACAACGTTGCGCAAACTATTAACTGGCGA
ACTACTTACTCTAGCTTCCCGGCAACAATTAATAGACTGGATGGAGGCGGATAAAGTTGCAGGACCACTT
CTGCGCTCGGCCCTTCCGGCTGGCTGGTTTATTGCTGATAAATCTGGAGCCGGTGAGCGTGGGTCTCGCG
GTATCATTGCAGCACTGGGGCCAGATGGTAAGCCCTCCCGTATCGTAGTTATCTACACGACGGGGAGTCA
GGCAACTATGGATGAACGAAATAGACAGATCGCTGAGATAGGTGCCTCACTGATTAAGCATTGGTAACTG
TCAGACCAAGTTTACTCATATATACTTTAGATTGATTTAAAACTTCATTTTTAATTTAAAAGGATCTAGG
TGAAGATCCTTTTTGATAATCTCATGACCAAAATCCCTTAACGTGAGTTTTCGTTCCACTGAGCGTCAGA
CCCCGTAGAAAAGATCAAAGGATCTTCTTGAGATCCTTTTTTTCTGCGCGTAATCTGCTGCTTGCAAACA
AAAAAACCACCGCTACCAGCGGTGGTTTGTTTGCCGGATCAAGAGCTACCAACTCTTTTTCCGAAGGTAA
CTGGCTTCAGCAGAGCGCAGATACCAAATACTGTTCTTCTAGTGTAGCCGTAGTTAGGCCACCACTTCAA
GAACTCTGTAGCACCGCCTACATACCTCGCTCTGCTAATCCTGTTACCAGTGGCTGCTGCCAGTGGCGAT
AAGTCGTGTCTTACCGGGTTGGACTCAAGACGATAGTTACCGGATAAGGCGCAGCGGTCGGGCTGAACGG
GGGGTTCGTGCACACAGCCCAGCTTGGAGCGAACGACCTACACCGAACTGAGATACCTACAGCGTGAGCT
ATGAGAAAGCGCCACGCTTCCCGAAGGGAGAAAGGCGGACAGGTATCCGGTAAGCGGCAGGGTCGGAACA
GGAGAGCGCACGAGGGAGCTTCCAGGGGGAAACGCCTGGTATCTTTATAGTCCTGTCGGGTTTCGCCACC
TCTGACTTGAGCGTCGATTTTTGTGATGCTCGTCAGGGGGGCGGAGCCTATGGAAAAACGCCAGCAACGC
GGCCTTTTTACGGTTCCTGGCCTTTTGCTGGCCTTTTGCTCACATGTTCTTTCCTGCGTTATCCCCTGAT
TCTGTGGATAACCGTATTACCGCCTTTGAGTGAGCTGATACCGCTCGCCGCAGCCGAACGACCGAGCGCA
GCGAGTCAGTGAGCGAGGAAGCGGAAGAGCGCCCAATACGCAAACCGCCTCTCCCCGCGCGTTGGCCGAT
TCATTAATGCAGCTGGCACGACAGGTTTCCCGACTGGAAAGCGGGCAGTGAGCGCAACGCAATTAATGTG
AGTTAGCTCACTCATTAGGCACCCCAGGCTTTACACTTTATGCTTCCGGCTCGTATGTTGTGTGGAATTG
TGAGCGGATAACAATTTCACACAGGAAACAGCTATGACCATGATTACGCCAAGCGCGCAATTAACCCTCA
CTAAAGGGAACAAAAGCTGGAGCTGCAAGC
