>Addgene plasmid #142737 | TFORF1142 | depositor partial sequence | sequence record 280349 | Insert
ACCGCCACCATGCTTAGTTCCTTTCCAGTGGTTTTGCTGGAAACCATGTCTCATTATACAGATGAACCCA
GATTTACCATAGAGCAGATAGATCTGCTTCAGCGACTTCGGCGTACTGGAATGACTAAACATGAAATTCT
CCATGCCTTGGAAACTTTGGACCGTCTTGATCAAGAGCATAGTGACAAGTTTGGAAGAAGGTCCAGCTAT
GGAGGAAGTTCATATGGGAATAGTACTAACAATGTCCCAGCATCTTCCTCTACAGCTACAGCTTCCACAC
AGACGCAGCATTCGGGAATGTCCCCGTCACCTAGCAACAGTTATGATACTTCCCCACAGCCTTGCACTAC
CAATCAAAATGGGAGGGAGAATAATGAGCGATTATCTACATCCAATGGAAAGATGTCACCAACTCGCTAC
CATGCAAACAGCATGGGTCAGAGGTCATACAGTTTTGAAGCCTCAGAAGAGGACCTAGATGTAGATGATA
AAGTGGAAGAATTAATGAGGAGGGACAGCAGTGTGATAAAAGAGGAAATCAAAGCCTTTCTTGCCAATCG
GAGGATTTCCCAAGCAGTTGTTGCACAGGTAACAGGTATCAGTCAGAGCCGGATCTCTCATTGGCTGTTG
CAGCAGGGATCAGACCTGAGTGAACAGAAGAAAAGAGCATTTTACCGATGGTATCAACTTGAGAAGACAA
ACCCTGGCGCTACACTAAGTATGAGACCAGCCCCCATTCCAATAGAGGACCCTGAATGGAGACAAACGCC
TCCCCCAGTCTCTGCCACATCTGGTACTTTCCGACTGCGACGAGGGAGTCGATTTACCTGGAGAAAGGAG
TGCCTGGCTGTTATGGAAAGTTACTTCAATGAGAATCAATACCCAGATGAAGCAAAGAGGGAAGAAATTG
CAAACGCTTGCAATGCAGTTATACAGAAGCCAGGCAAAAAGCTGTCAGATCTGGAAAGAGTTACCTCCCT
GAAAGTATATAATTGGTTTGCTAACAGAAGGAAGGAGATCAAGAGGAGAGCCAATATTGCAGCAATCCTG
GAGAGTCATGGGATAGATGTGCAGAGTCCAGGAGGCCACTCAAACAGTGATGATGTCGACGGGAATGACT
ACTCTGAGCAGGATACTTGGCAAGTACGCAATGGGGAGGAGGAGGAGGGAAGAAGTTCAGAGGGAGGCAG
AGAAGCAGAGAAGGATGACAGTACGAGCCATAGTGACCACCAAGACCCCATCTCATTAGCTGTGGAAATG
GCAGCAGTCAACCACACTATCTTGGCATTGGCCCGACAAGGAGCCAACGAAATCAAGACAGAGGCCCTGG
ATGATGACTAGTAATGAACTAGTCCGTAACTTGAAAGTATTTCGATTTCTTGGCTTTATATATCTTGTGG
AAAGGACGAGGGTTGCGATAAACTGTTACACCC
