>Addgene plasmid #142737 | TFORF1142 | depositor partial sequence | sequence record 280350 | Barcode
GGGTTGCGATAAACTGTTACACCC
